>Addgene plasmid #198223 | pHR_SFFV*/Puro2a-PAG1-GFP | addgene full sequence | sequence record 389384 | Addgene NGS Result
AAAAAGACGCGGACTCATGTGAAATACTGGTTTTTAGTGCGCCAGATCTCTATAATCTCGCGCAACCTAT
TTTCCCCTCGAACACTTTTTAAGCCGTAGATAAACAGGCTGGGACACTTCACATGAGCGAAAAATACATC
GTCACCTGGGACATGTTGCAGATCCATGCACGTAAACTCGCAAGCCGACTGATGCCTTCTGAACAATGGA
AAGGCATTATTGCCGTAAGCCGTGGCGGTCTGTACCGGGTGCGTTACTGGCGCGTGAACTGGGTATTCGT
CATGTCGATACCGTTTGTATTTCCAGCTACGATCACGACAACCAGCGCGAGCTTAAAGTGCTGAAACGCG
CAGAAGGCGATGGCGAAGGCTTCATCGTTATTGATGACCTGGTGGATACCGGTGGTACTGCGGTTGCGAT
TCGTGAAATGTATCCAAAAGCGCACTTTGTCACCATCTTCGCAAAACCGGCTGGTCGTCCGCTGGTTGAT
GACTATGTTGTTGATATCCCGCAAGATACCTGGATTGAACAGCCGTGGGATATGGGCGTCGTATTCGTCC
CGCCAATCTCCGGTCGCTAATCTTTTCAACGCCTGGCACTGCCGGGCGTTGTTCTTTTTAACTTCAGGCG
GGTTACAATAGTTTCCAGTAAGTATTCTGGAGGCTGCATCCATGACACAGGCAAACCTGAGCGAAACCCT
GTTCAAACCCCGCTTTAAACATCCTGAAACCTCGACGCTAGTCCGCCGCTTTAATCACGGCGCACAACCG
CCTGTGCAGTCGGCCCTTGATGGTAAAACCATCCCTCACTGGTATCGCATGATTAACCGTCTGATGTGGA
TCTGGCGCGGCATTGACCCACGCGAAATCCTCGACGTCCAGGCACGTATTGTGATGAGCGATGCCGAACG
TACCGACGATGATTTATACGATACGGTGATTGGCTACCGTGGCGGCAACTGGATTTATGAGTGGGCCCCG
GATCTTTGTGAAGGAACCTTACTTCTGTGGTGTGACATAATTGGACAAACTACCTACAGAGATTTAAAGC
TCTAAGGTAAATATAAAATTTTTAAGTGTATAATGTGTTAAACTACTGATTCTAATTGTTTGTGTATTTT
AGATTCCAACCTATGGAACTGATGAATGGGAGCAGTGGTGGAATGCCTTTAATGAGGAAAACCTGTTTTG
CTCAGAAGAAATGCCATCTAGTGATGATGAGGCTACTGCTGACTCTCAACATTCTACTCCTCCAAAAAAG
AAGAGAAAGGTAGAAGACCCCAAGGACTTTCCTTCAGAATTGCTAAGTTTTTTGAGTCATGCTGTGTTTA
GTAATAGAACTCTTGCTTGCTTTGCTATTTACACCACAAAGGAAAAAGCTGCACTGCTATACAAGAAAAT
TATGGAAAAATATTCTGTAACCTTTATAAGTAGGCATAACAGTTATAATCATAACATACTGTTTTTTCTT
ACTCCACACAGGCATAGAGTGTCTGCTATTAATAACTATGCTCAAAAATTGTGTACCTTTAGCTTTTTAA
TTTGTAAAGGGGTTAATAAGGAATATTTGATGTATAGTGCCTTGACTAGAGATCATAATCAGCCATACCA
CATTTGTAGAGGTTTTACTTGCTTTAAAAAACCTCCCACACCTCCCCCTGAACCTGAAACATAAAATGAA
TGCAATTGTTGTTGTTAACTTGTTTATTGCAGCTTATAATGGTTACAAATAAAGCAATAGCATCACAAAT
TTCACAAATAAAGCATTTTTTTCACTGCATTCTAGTTGTGGTTTGTCCAAACTCATCAATGTATCTTATC
ATGTCTGGATCAACTGGATAACTCAAGCTAACCAAAATCATCCCAAACTTCCCACCCCATACCCTATTAC
CACTGCCAATTACCTGTGGTTTCATTTACTCTAAACCTGTGATTCCTCTGAATTATTTTCATTTTAAAGA
AATTGTATTTGTTAAATATGTACTACAAACTTAGTAGTTGGAAGGGCTAATTCACTCCCAAAGAAGACAA
GATATCCTTGATCTGTGGATCTACCACACACAAGGCTACTTCCCTGATTAGCAGAACTACACACCAGGGC
CAGGGGTCAGATATCCACTGACCTTTGGATGGTGCTACAAGCTAGTACCAGTTGAGCCAGATAAGGTAGA
AGAGGCCAATAAAGGAGAGAACACCAGCTTGTTACACCCTGTGAGCCTGCATGGGATGGATGACCCGGAG
AGAGAAGTGTTAGAGTGGAGGTTTGACAGCCGCCTAGCATTTCATCACGTGGCCCGAGAGCTGCATCCGG
AGTACTTCAAGAACTGCTGATATCGAGCTTGCTACAAGGGACTTTCCGCTGGGGACTTTCCAGGGAGGCG
TGGCCTGGGCGGGACTGGGGAGTGGCGAGCCCTCAGATCCTGCATATAAGCAGCTGCTTTTTGCCTGTAC
TGGGTCTCTCTGGTTAGACCAGATCTGAGCCTGGGAGCTCTCTGGCTAACTAGGGAACCCACTGCTTAAG
CCTCAATAAAGCTTGCCTTGAGTGCTTCAAGTAGTGTGTGCCCGTCTGTTGTGTGACTCTGGTAACTAGA
GATCCCTCAGACCCTTTTAGTCAGTGTGGAAAATCTCTAGCAGTGGCGCCCGAACAGGGACTTGAAAGCG
AAAGGGAAACCAGAGGAGCTCTCTCGACGCAGGACTCGGCTTGCTGAAGCGCGCACGGCAAGAGGCGAGG
GGCGGCGACTGGTGAGTACGCCAAAAATTTTGACTAGCGGAGGCTAGAAGGAGAGAGATGGGTGCGAGAG
CGTCAGTATTAAGCGGGGGAGAATTAGATCGCGATGGGAAAAAATTCGGTTAAGGCCAGGGGGAAAGAAA
AAATATAAATTAAAACATATAGTATGGGCAAGCAGGGAGCTAGAACGATTCGCAGTTAATCCTGGCCTGT
TAGAAACATCAGAAGGCTGTAGACAAATACTGGGACAGCTACAACCATCCCTTCAGACAGGATCAGAAGA
ACTTAGATCATTATATAATACAGTAGCAACCCTCTATTGTGTGCATCAAAGGATAGAGATAAAAGACACC
AAGGAAGCTTTAGACAAGATAGAGGAAGAGCAAAACAAAAGTAAGACCACCGCACAGCAAGCGGCCGGCC
GCTGATCTTCAGACCTGGAGGAGGAGATATGAGGGACAATTGGAGAAGTGAATTATATAAATATAAAGTA
GTAAAAATTGAACCATTAGGAGTAGCACCCACCAAGGCAAAGAGAAGAGTGGTGCAGAGAGAAAAAAGAG
CAGTGGGAATAGGAGCTTTGTTCCTTGGGTTCTTGGGAGCAGCAGGAAGCACTATGGGCGCAGCGTCAAT
GACGCTGACGGTACAGGCCAGACAATTATTGTCTGGTATAGTGCAGCAGCAGAACAATTTGCTGAGGGCT
ATTGAGGCGCAACAGCATCTGTTGCAACTCACAGTCTGGGGCATCAAGCAGCTCCAGGCAAGAATCCTGG
CTGTGGAAAGATACCTAAAGGATCAACAGCTCCTGGGGATTTGGGGTTGCTCTGGAAAACTCATTTGCAC
CACTGCTGTGCCTTGGAATGCTAGTTGGAGTAATAAATCTCTGGAACAGATTTGGAATCACACGACCTGG
ATGGAGTGGGACAGAGAAATTAACAATTACACAAGCTTAATACACTCCTTAATTGAAGAATCGCAAAACC
AGCAAGAAAAGAATGAACAAGAATTATTGGAATTAGATAAATGGGCAAGTTTGTGGAATTGGTTTAACAT
AACAAATTGGCTGTGGTATATAAAATTATTCATAATGATAGTAGGAGGCTTGGTAGGTTTAAGAATAGTT
TTTGCTGTACTTTCTATAGTGAATAGAGTTAGGCAGGGATATTCACCATTATCGTTTCAGACCCACCTCC
CAACCCCGAGGGGACCCGACAGGCCCGAAGGAATAGAAGAAGAAGGTGGAGAGAGAGACAGAGACAGATC
CATTCGATTAGTGAACGGATCTCGACGGTATCGCCAAATGGCAGTATTCATCCACAATTTTAAAAGAAAA
GGGGGGATTGGGGGGTACAGTGCAGGGGAAAGAATAGTAGACATAATAGCAACAGACATACAAACTAAAG
AATTACAAAAACAAATTACAAAAATTCAAAATTTTCGGGTTTATTACAGGGACAGCAGAGATCCAGTTTG
GATCGATAAGCTTGATATCGAATTCCTGCAGCCCCGATAAAATAAAAGATTTTATTTAGTCTCCAGAAAA
AGGGGGGAATGAAAGACCCCACCTGTAGGTTTGGCAAGCTAGCTGCAGTAACGCCATTTTGCAAGGCATG
GAAAAATACCAAACCAAGAATAGAGAAGTTCAGATCAAGGGCGGGTACATGAAAATAGCTAACGTTGGGC
CAAACAGGATATCTGCGGTGAGCAGTTTCGGCCCCGGCCCGGGGCCAAGAACAGATGGTCACCGCAGTTT
CGGCCCCGGCCCGAGGCCAAGAACAGATGGTCCCCAGATATGGCCCAACCCTCAGCAGTTTCTTAAGACC
CATCAGATGTTTCCAGGCTCCCCCAAGGACCTGAAATGACCCTGCGCCTTATTTGAATTAACCAATCAGC
CTGCTTCTCGCTTCTGTTCGCGCGCTTCTGCTTCCCGAGCTCTATAAAAGAGCTCACAACCCCTCACTCG
GCGCGCCAGTCCTCCGACAGACTGAGTCGCCCGGGGGGGATCTGGAGCTCTCGAGAATTCTCACGCGTCA
AGTGGAGCAAGGCAGGTGGACAGTGGATCCAGGCCTCTGAGGCCACCATGGCGACGGAGTATAAGCCGAC
TGTTAGGTTGGCCACGCGCGACGACGTTCCGAGAGCAGTGCGGACTTTGGCGGCAGCCTTCGCAGACTAT
CCGGCTACACGCCACACCGTCGACCCGGATCGCCATATTGAGCGAGTTACGGAACTTCAGGAACTTTTTC
TTACTAGAGTGGGCCTGGACATTGGTAAAGTCTGGGTAGCTGATGACGGTGCCGCAGTGGCCGTCTGGAC
CACTCCCGAAAGCGTTGAAGCCGGAGCCGTCTTTGCTGAAATCGGCAGCCGCATGGCGGAGCTTTCCGGT
TCCAGACTCGCCGCGCAACAACAAATGGAAGGTCTCCTGGCTCCCCATAGACCAAAGGAACCAGCGTGGT
TCCTTGCGACTGTCGGAGTCTCTCCCGACCACCAAGGCAAGGGGCTGGGGTCCGCAGTAGTCCTTCCAGG
CGTAGAAGCTGCGGAACGAGCAGGAGTCCCTGCGTTCCTGGAGACATCAGCCCCTCGCAATCTTCCGTTT
TATGAGAGGTTGGGATTCACGGTGACAGCCGATGTAGAAGTACCAGAAGGACCGCGAACCTGGTGCATGA
CCAGGAAGCCGGGTGCCGTGACCGAGCTTCTGTACCGAATGAAGCGGGCGGAGACATACTGCCCAAGGCC
ACTTCTGGCTATTCATCCGACCGAAGCCCGCCACAAACAAAAGATCGTAGCTCCCGTTAAACAGACGCTG
AATTTTGACCTTCTGAAACTGGCTGGTGACGTGGAATCCAACCCTGGACCCGGTCCTGCGGGAAGCCTGC
TGGGCAGCGGACAGATGCAGATCACCCTGTGGGGAAGTCTGGCTGCTGTCGCCATTTTCTTCGTCATCAC
CTTCCTCATCTTCCTGTGCTCTAGTTGTGACAGGGAAAAGAAGCCGCGACAGCATAGTGGGGACCATGAG
AACCTGATGAACGTGCCTTCAGACAAGGAGATGTTCAGCCGTTCAGTTACTAGCCTGGCAACAGATGCTC
CTGCCAGCAGTGAGCAGAATGGGGCACTCACCAATGGGGACATTCTTTCAGAGGACAGTACTCTGACCTG
CATGCAGCATTACGAGGAAGTCCAGACATCGGCCTCGGATCTGCTGGATTCCCAGGACAGCACAGGGAAA
CCAAAATGTCATCAGAGTCGGGAGCTGCCCAGAATCCCTCCCGAGAGCGCAGTGGATACCATGCTCACGG
CGAGAAGTGTGGACGGGGACCAGGGGCTGGGGATGGAAGGGCCCTATGAAGTGCTCAAGGACAGCTCCTC
CCAAGAAAACATGGTGGAGGACTGCTTGTATGAAACTGTGAAAGAGATCAAGGAGGTGGCTGCAGCTGCA
CACCTGGAGAAAGGCCACAGTGGCAAGGCAAAATCTACTTCTGCCTCGAAAGAGCTCCCAGGGCCCCAGA
CTGAAGGCAAAGCTGAGTTTGCTGAATATGCCTCGGTGGACAGAAACAAAAAATGTCGTCAAAGTGTTAA
TGTAGAGAGTATCCTTGGAAATTCATGTGATCCAGAAGAGGAGGCCCCACCACCTGTCCCTGTTAAGCTT
CTGGACGAGAATGAAAACCTTCAGGAGAAGGAAGGGGGAGAGGCGGAAGAGAGTGCCACAGACACGACCA
GTGAAACTAACAAGAGATTTAGCTCATTGTCATACAAGTCTCGGGAAGAAGACCCCACTCTCACAGAAGA
AGAGATCTCAGCTATGTACTCATCAGTAAATAAACCTGGACAGTTAGTGAATAAATCGGGGCAGTCGCTT
ACAGTTCCGGAGTCCACCTACACCTCCATTCAAGGGGACCCACAGAGGTCACCCTCCTCCTGTAATGATC
TCTATGCTACTGTTAAAGACTTCGAAAAAACTCCAAACAGCACACTTCCACCAGCAGGGAGGCCCAGCGA
GGAGCCAGAGCCTGATTATGAAGCGATACAGACTCTCAACAGAGAGGAAGAAAAGGCCACCCTGGGGACC
AATGGCCACCACGGTCTCGTCCCAAAGGAGAACGACTACGAGAGCATAAGTGACTTGCAGCAAGGCAGAG
ATATTACCAGGCTCGGAGGAGGCAGCGGTGGTGGAAGTGGACCCGTGAGCAAGGGCGAGGAGCTGTTCAC
CGGGGTGGTGCCCATCCTGGTCGAGCTGGACGGCGACGTAAACGGCCACAAGTTCAGCGTGTCCGGCGAG
GGCGAGGGCGATGCCACCTACGGCAAGCTGACCCTGAAGTTCATCTGCACCACCGGCAAGCTGCCCGTGC
CCTGGCCCACCCTCGTGACCACCTTCACCTACGGCGTGCAGTGCTTCGCCCGCTACCCCGACCACATGAA
GCAGCACGACTTCTTCAAGTCCGCCATGCCCGAAGGCTACGTCCAGGAGCGCACCATCTTCTTCAAGGAC
GACGGCAACTACAAGACCCGCGCCGAGGTGAAGTTCGAGGGCGACACCCTGGTGAACCGCATCGAGCTGA
AGGGCATCGACTTCAAGGAGGACGGCAACATCCTGGGGCACAAGCTGGAGTACAACTACAACAGCCACAA
GGTCTATATCACCGCCGACAAGCAGAAGAACGGCATCAAGGTGAACTTCAAGACCCGCCACAACATCGAG
GACGGCAGCGTGCAGCTCGCCGACCACTACCAGCAGAACACCCCCATCGGCGACGGCCCCGTGCTGCTGC
CCGACAACCACTACCTGAGCACCCAGTCCGCCCTGAGCAAAGACCCCAACGAGAAGCGCGATCACATGGT
CCTGCTGGAGTTCGTGACCGCCGCCGGGATCACTCTCGGCATGGACGAGCTGTACAAGTAAGGCCTGTCA
GGCCAAGCGCGGCCGCAACTCCCACCTGCAACATGCGTGACTGACTGAGGCCGCGACTCTAGAGTCGACC
TGCAGGCATGCAAGCTTGATATCAAGCTTATCGATAATCAACCTCTGGATTACAAAATTTGTGAAAGATT
GACTGGTATTCTTAACTATGTTGCTCCTTTTACGCTATGTGGATACGCTGCTTTAATGCCTTTGTATCAT
GCTATTGCTTCCCGTATGGCTTTCATTTTCTCCTCCTTGTATAAATCCTGGTTGCTGTCTCTTTATGAGG
AGTTGTGGCCCGTTGTCAGGCAACGTGGCGTGGTGTGCACTGTGTTTGCTGACGCAACCCCCACTGGTTG
GGGCATTGCCACCACCTGTCAGCTCCTTTCCGGGACTTTCGCTTTCCCCCTCCCTATTGCCACGGCGGAA
CTCATCGCCGCCTGCCTTGCCCGCTGCTGGACAGGGGCTCGGCTGTTGGGCACTGACAATTCCGTGGTGT
TGTCGGGGAAATCATCGTCCTTTCCTTGGCTGCTCGCCTGTGTTGCCACCTGGATTCTGCGCGGGACGTC
CTTCTGCTACGTCCCTTCGGCCCTCAATCCAGCGGACCTTCCTTCCCGCGGCCTGCTGCCGGCTCTGCGG
CCTCTTCCGCGTCTTCGCCTTCGCCCTCAGACGAGTCGGATCTCCCTTTGGGCCGCCTCCCCGCATCGAT
ACCGTCGACCTCGAGGGAATTAATTCGAGCTCGGTACCTTTAAGACCAATGACTTACAAGGCAGCTGTAG
ATCTTAGCCACTTTTTAAAAGAAAAGGGGGGACTGGAAGGGCTAATTCACTCCCAACGAAGACAAGATCT
GCTTTTTGCTTGTACTGGGTCTCTCTGGTTAGACCAGATCTGAGCCTGGGAGCTCTCTGGCTAACTAGGG
AACCCACTGCTTAAGCCTCAATAAAGCTTGCCTTGAGTGCTTCAAGTAGTGTGTGCCCGTCTGTTGTGTG
ACTCTGGTAACTAGAGATCCCTCAGACCCTTTTAGTCAGTGTGGAAAATCTCTAGCAGCATCTAGAATTA
ATTCCGTGTATTCTATAGTGTCACCTAAATCGTATGTGTATGATACATAAGGTTATGTATTAATTGTAGC
CGCGTTCTAACGACAATATGTACAAGCCTAATTGTGTAGCATCTGGCTTACTGAAGCAGACCCTATCATC
TCTCTCGTAAACTGCCGTCAGAGTCGGTTTGGTTGGACGAACCTTCTGAGTTTCTGGTAACGCCGTCCCG
CACCCGGAAATGGTCAGCGAACCAATCAGCAGGGTCATCGCTAGCCAGATCCTCTACGCCGGACGCATCG
TGGCCGGCATCACCGGCGCCACAGGTGCGGTTGCTGGCGCCTATATCGCCGACATCACCGATGGGGAAGA
TCGGGCTCGCCACTTCGGGCTCATGAGCGCTTGTTTCGGCGTGGGTATGGTGGCAGGCCCCGTGGCCGGG
GGACTGTTGGGCGCCATCTCCTTGCATGCACCATTCCTTGCGGCGGCGGTGCTCAACGGCCTCAACCTAC
TACTGGGCTGCTTCCTAATGCAGGAGTCGCATAAGGGAGAGCGTCGAATGGTGCACTCTCAGTACAATCT
GCTCTGATGCCGCATAGTTAAGCCAGCCCCGACACCCGCCAACACCCGCTGACGCGCCCTGACGGGCTTG
TCTGCTCCCGGCATCCGCTTACAGACAAGCTGTGACCGTCTCCGGGAGCTGCATGTGTCAGAGGTTTTCA
CCGTCATCACCGAAACGCGCGAGACGAAAGGGCCTCGTGATACGCCTATTTTTATAGGTTAATGTCATGA
TAATAATGGTTTCTTAGACGTCAGGTGGCACTTTTCGGGGAAATGTGCGCGGAACCCCTATTTGTTTATT
TTTCTAAATACATTCAAATATGTATCCGCTCATGAGACAATAACCCTGATAAATGCTTCAATAATATTGA
AAAAGGAAGAGTATGAGTATTCAACATTTCCGTGTCGCCCTTATTCCCTTTTTTGCGGCATTTTGCCTTC
CTGTTTTTGCTCACCCAGAAACGCTGGTGAAAGTAAAAGATGCTGAAGATCAGTTGGGTGCACGAGTGGG
TTACATCGAACTGGATCTCAACAGCGGTAAGATCCTTGAGAGTTTTCGCCCCGAAGAACGTTTTCCAATG
ATGAGCACTTTTAAAGTTCTGCTATGTGGCGCGGTATTATCCCGTATTGACGCCGGGCAAGAGCAACTCG
GTCGCCGCATACACTATTCTCAGAATGACTTGGTTGAGTACTCACCAGTCACAGAAAAGCATCTTACGGA
TGGCATGACAGTAAGAGAATTATGCAGTGCTGCCATAACCATGAGTGATAACACTGCGGCCAACTTACTT
CTGACAACGATCGGAGGACCGAAGGAGCTAACCGCTTTTTTGCACAACATGGGGGATCATGTAACTCGCC
TTGATCGTTGGGAACCGGAGCTGAATGAAGCCATACCAAACGACGAGCGTGACACCACGATGCCTGTAGC
AATGGCAACAACGTTGCGCAAACTATTAACTGGCGAACTACTTACTCTAGCTTCCCGGCAACAATTAATA
GACTGGATGGAGGCGGATAAAGTTGCAGGACCACTTCTGCGCTCGGCCCTTCCGGCTGGCTGGTTTATTG
CTGATAAATCTGGAGCCGGTGAGCGTGGGTCTCGCGGTATCATTGCAGCACTGGGGCCAGATGGTAAGCC
CTCCCGTATCGTAGTTATCTACACGACGGGGAGTCAGGCAACTATGGATGAACGAAATAGACAGATCGCT
GAGATAGGTGCCTCACTGATTAAGCATTGGTAACTGTCAGACCAAGTTTACTCATATATACTTTAGATTG
ATTTAAAACTTCATTTTTAATTTAAAAGGATCTAGGTGAAGATCCTTTTTGATAATCTCATGACCAAAAT
CCCTTAACGTGAGTTTTCGTTCCACTGAGCGTCAGACCCCGTAGAAAAGATCAAAGGATCTTCTTGAGAT
CCTTTTTTTCTGCGCGTAATCTGCTGCTTGCAAACAAAAAAACCACCGCTACCAGCGGTGGTTTGTTTGC
CGGATCAAGAGCTACCAACTCTTTTTCCGAAGGTAACTGGCTTCAGCAGAGCGCAGATACCAAATACTGT
TCTTCTAGTGTAGCCGTAGTTAGGCCACCACTTCAAGAACTCTGTAGCACCGCCTACATACCTCGCTCTG
CTAATCCTGTTACCAGTGGCTGCTGCCAGTGGCGATAAGTCGTGTCTTACCGGGTTGGACTCAAGACGAT
AGTTACCGGATAAGGCGCAGCGGTCGGGCTGAACGGGGGGTTCGTGCACACAGCCCAGCTTGGAGCGAAC
GACCTACACCGAACTGAGATACCTACAGCGTGAGCTATGAGAAAGCGCCACGCTTCCCGAAGGGAGAAAG
GCGGACAGGTATCCGGTAAGCGGCAGGGTCGGAACAGGAGAGCGCACGAGGGAGCTTCCAGGGGGAAACG
CCTGGTATCTTTATAGTCCTGTCGGGTTTCGCCACCTCTGACTTGAGCGTCGATTTTTGTGATGCTCGTC
AGGGGGGCGGAGCCTATGGAAAAACGCCAGCAACGCGGCCTTTTTACGGTTCCTGGCCTTTTGCTGGCCT
TTTGCTCACATGTTCTTTCCTGCGTTATCCCCTGATTCTGTGGATAACCGTATTACCGCCTTTGAGTGAG
CTGATACCGCTCGCCGCAGCCGAACGACCGAGCGCAGCGAGTCAGTGAGCGAGGAAGCGGAAGAGCGCCC
AATACGCAAACCGCCTCTCCCCGCGCGTTGGCCGATTCATTAATGCAGCTGTGGAATGTGTGTCAGTTAG
GGTGTGGAAAGTCCCCAGGCTCCCCAGCAGGCAGAAGTATGCAAAGCATGCATCTCAATTAGTCAGCAAC
CAGGTGTGGAAAGTCCCCAGGCTCCCCAGCAGGCAGAAGTATGCAAAGCATGCATCTCAATTAGTCAGCA
ACCATAGTCCCGCCCCTAACTCCGCCCATCCCGCCCCTAACTCCGCCCAGTTCCGCCCATTCTCCGCCCC
ATGGCTGACTAATTTTTTTTATTTATGCAGAGGCCGAGGTACCGCCTCGGCCTCTGAGCTATTCCAGAAG
TAGTGAGGAGGCTTTTTTGGAGGCCTAGGCTTTTGCAAAAAGCTTGGACACAAGACAGGCTTGCGAGATA
TGTTTGAGAATACCACTTTATCCCGCGTCAGGGAGAGGCAGTGCGT
Features (pLannotate 1.2.2; 35 found; start..end, strand, type, name):
    123..242     +  CDS            gpt (fragment): XGPT_ECOLI - Also known as gpp, gxu. Experimental evidence at protein level: Swiss-Prot protein existence level 1. Purine salvage pathway enzyme that catalyzes the transfer of the ribosyl-5-phosphate group from 5-phospho-alpha-D-ribose 1- diphosphate (PRPP) to the N9 position of the 6-oxopurines guanine and xanthine to form the corresponding ribonucleotides GMP (guanosine 5'- monophosphate) and XMP (xanthosine 5'-monophosphate), with the release of PPi. To a lesser extent, also acts on hypoxanthine (PubMed:9100006, PubMed:3886014). Does not ribophosphorylate adenine (PubMed:3886014). From Esch
    242..577     +  CDS            gpt (fragment): XGPT_ECOLI - Also known as gpp, gxu. Experimental evidence at protein level: Swiss-Prot protein existence level 1. Purine salvage pathway enzyme that catalyzes the transfer of the ribosyl-5-phosphate group from 5-phospho-alpha-D-ribose 1- diphosphate (PRPP) to the N9 position of the 6-oxopurines guanine and xanthine to form the corresponding ribonucleotides GMP (guanosine 5'- monophosphate) and XMP (xanthosine 5'-monophosphate), with the release of PPi. To a lesser extent, also acts on hypoxanthine (PubMed:9100006, PubMed:3886014). Does not ribophosphorylate adenine (PubMed:3886014). From Esch
    672..977     +  CDS            frsA (fragment): FRSA_ECOLI - Also known as yafA. Experimental evidence at protein level: Swiss-Prot protein existence level 1. Catalyzes the hydrolysis of esters (PubMed:15808744). Displays esterase activity toward pNP-butyrate (PubMed:15808744). May stimulate mixed-acid fermentation by acting as a fermentation/respiration switch that down-regulates respiration and up- regulates fermentation rates (PubMed:15169777). From Escherichia coli (strain K12).
    981..1055    +  CDS            small t antigen (fragment): SV40 (simian virus 40) small t antigen
   1057..1122    +  intron         small t intron: SV40 (simian virus 40) small t antigen intron
   1252..1272    +  CDS            SV40 NLS: nuclear localization signal of SV40 (simian virus 40) large T antigen
   1591..1674    +  CDS            large T antigen (fragment): large T antigen from SV40 (simian virus 40)
   1697..1831    +  polyA_signal   SV40 poly(A) signal: SV40 polyadenylation signal
   1998..2327    +  CDS            nef (fragment): NEF_HV1BR - Experimental evidence at protein level: Swiss-Prot protein existence level 1. Extracellular Nef protein targets CD4(+) T-lymphocytes for apoptosis by interacting with CXCR4 surface receptors (PubMed:14990729). From Human immunodeficiency virus type 1 group M subtype B (isolate BRU/LAI) (HIV-1).
   2375..2632    +  LTR            5' LTR (truncated): truncated 5' long terminal repeat (LTR) from HIV-1
   2679..2804    +  misc_feature   HIV-1 Ψ: packaging signal of human immunodeficiency virus type 1
   2788..3126    +  CDS            HIV-1 gag (fragment): gag protein from human immunodeficiency virus 1; gag
   3301..3534    +  misc_feature   RRE: The Rev response element (RRE) of HIV-1 allows for Rev-dependent mRNA export from the nucleus to the cytoplasm.
   3911..4011    +  CDS            Rev (fragment): human immunodeficiency virus 1 (HIV-1) Rev protein; rev; enhances nuclear export of unspliced and incompletely spliced viral mRNAs
   4048..4165    +  misc_feature   cPPT/CTS: central polypurine tract and central termination sequence of HIV-1
   4202..4234    -  misc_feature   MCS (fragment): pBluescript multiple cloning site
   4318..4725    +  promoter       SFFV promoter: spleen focus-forming virus long terminal repeat (LTR) promoter
   4814..5407    +  CDS            pac: PUAC_STRAD - Protein predicted: Swiss-Prot protein existence level 4. Detoxification of puromycin. From Streptomyces alboniger.
   5582..6874    +  CDS            PAG1: PHAG1_HUMAN - Also known as CBP, PAG. Experimental evidence at protein level: Swiss-Prot protein existence level 1. Negatively regulates TCR (T-cell antigen receptor)-mediated signaling in T-cells and FCER1 (high affinity immunoglobulin epsilon receptor)-mediated signaling in mast cells. Promotes CSK activation and recruitment to lipid rafts, which results in LCK inhibition. Inhibits immunological synapse formation by preventing dynamic arrangement of lipid raft proteins. May be involved in cell adhesion signaling. From Homo sapiens (Human).
   6905..7621    +  CDS            EmGFP: Emerald GFP mammalian codon-optimized
   7687..7717    +  misc_feature   MCS (fragment): pUC18/19 multiple cloning site
   7718..7736    +  misc_feature   MCS (fragment): pBluescript multiple cloning site
   7736..8324    +  misc_feature   WPRE: woodchuck hepatitis virus posttranscriptional regulatory element
   8325..8347    +  misc_feature   MCS (fragment): pBluescript multiple cloning site
   8364..8432    +  CDS            nef (fragment): NEF_HV1Z2 - Experimental evidence at protein level: Swiss-Prot protein existence level 1. Extracellular Nef protein targets CD4(+) T-lymphocytes for apoptosis by interacting with CXCR4 surface receptors. From Human immunodeficiency virus type 1 group M subtype D (isolate Z2/CDC-Z34) (HIV-1).
   8434..8667    +  LTR            3' LTR (ΔU3): self-inactivating 3' long terminal repeat (LTR) from HIV-1
   8692..8710    -  promoter       SP6 promoter: promoter for bacteriophage SP6 RNA polymerase
   8938..9217    +  CDS            TcR (fragment): tetracycline efflux protein; tet; confers resistance to tetracycline
   9218..9266    -  misc_feature   bom (fragment): basis of mobility region from pBR322
   9368..9403    -  CDS            rop (fragment): Rop protein, which maintains plasmids at low copy number; rop
   9498..9602    +  promoter       AmpR promoter: bla
   9603..10463   +  CDS            AmpR: β-lactamase; bla; confers resistance to ampicillin, carbenicillin, and related antibiotics
  10634..11222   +  rep_origin     ori: high-copy-number ColE1/pMB1/pBR322/pUC origin of replication
  11405..11461   +  CDS            lacI (fragment): lac repressor; lacI; The lac repressor binds to the lac operator to inhibit transcription in E. coli. This inhibition can be relieved by adding lactose or isopropyl-β-D-thiogalactopyranoside (IPTG).
  11456..11799   +  promoter       SV40 promoter: SV40 enhancer and early promoter
