[The description below was written by a language model from this plasmid's Addgene catalogue record and pLannotate feature annotations shown in this document.]
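Description:
pHR_SFFV*/Puro2a-PAG1-GFP is an HIV-1-based lentiviral transfer plasmid for mammalian expression, built on a modified pHR_SFFV backbone. In bacteria it is maintained through a high-copy ColE1/pUC-type origin and selected with ampicillin (AmpR under its own promoter). The asterisk marks a small backbone edit: a short segment between the NcoI and SfiI sites in the SV40 promoter was replaced with an oligo that restores the sequence and the NcoI site but adds two nucleotides, destroying SfiI and creating a KpnI site. The backbone also carries legacy remnants outside the viral cassette, including gpt fragments, SV40 small t intron and poly(A) sequences, and pBR322-derived fragments. The catalogue lists a total size of about 11.3 kb, whereas the sequenced record is about 11.9 kb.

The packaged region runs from a truncated 5' LTR through the Ψ packaging signal, a partial gag, the RRE and cPPT/CTS to a self-inactivating ΔU3 3' LTR, so integrated proviruses lack LTR promoter activity and expression depends on the internal SFFV promoter. That promoter drives a single open reading frame: a human codon-optimized puromycin N-acetyltransferase (pac), an FMDV 2A peptide, the human PAG1 (CBP) cDNA without mutations, a flexible linker and a C-terminal GFP. The record calls this EGFP, while the annotation tool matched it to Emerald GFP. The 2A element separates the resistance protein from PAG1-GFP during translation, so puromycin-selected cells should also express the fluorescent fusion. A WPRE downstream enhances transcript expression. PAG1 is a transmembrane adaptor that recruits CSK to lipid rafts and dampens antigen receptor signalling. The construct suits stable transduction, selection and visualisation of tagged PAG1, although the record does not state a specific application.
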