Addgene plasmid #198223: pHR_SFFV*/Puro2a-PAG1-GFP
Purpose: Lentiviral plasmid derived from pHR_SFFV (Addgene #79121) expressing cDNA for a codon-optimized puromycin resistance gene, followed by an FMDV 2A domain and then EGFP
Depositing lab: Eric Davis. Depositing organization: University of Texas MD Anderson Cancer Center.
Backbone
  Vector backbone: pHR_SFFV
  Backbone manufacturer: Addgene #79121
  Backbone size w/o insert (bp): 8500
  Total vector size (bp): 11300
  Modifications to backbone: The unique NcoI and SfiI sites within the SV40 promoter were opened, releasing a short sequence, and filled in with an oligo that restored the NcoI site, and also restored the removed sequence, with the exception of adding 2 nucleotides that destroyed the SfiI site and created a KpnI site.
  Vector type: Mammalian Expression, Lentiviral
  Selectable markers: Puromycin
Growth in bacteria
  Bacterial resistance: Ampicillin, 100 μg/mL
  Growth temperature: 37°C
  Growth strain: NEB Stable
  Copy number: Unknown
Gene/Insert
  Gene/Insert name: PAG1 (alt name: CBP)
  Species: H. sapiens (human)
  Insert size (bp): 2800
  Mutation: None
  GenBank ID: NM_018440.4
  Entrez Gene: PAG1 (a.k.a. CBP, PAG)
  Tag / fusion protein: Preceded by puromycin resistance gene, before an FMVD 2A peptide (N terminal on insert); Followed by EGFP, after a flexible linker (C terminal on insert)
Resource information
  A portion of this plasmid was derived from a plasmid made by: The PAG1 cDNA, and the human codon-optimized puromycin resistance gene with FMVD 2A, were separately synthesized as gene blocks by IDT
Terms and licenses: Academic/Nonprofit Terms; Industry Terms: Not Available to Industry
How to cite: pHR_SFFV*/Puro2a-PAG1-GFP was a gift from Eric Davis (Addgene plasmid # 198223 ; http://n2t.net/addgene:198223 ; RRID:Addgene_198223)
